>Addgene plasmid #224394 | pBAD02_CBASS_Escherichia_coli_703128 | addgene full sequence | sequence record 444237 | Addgene NGS Result
ATAGTTAAGCCAGTATACACTCCGCTATCGCTACGTGACTGGGTCATGGCTGCGCCCCGACACCCGCCAA
CACCCGCTGACGCGCCCTGACGGGCTTGTCTGCTCCCGGCATCCGCTTACAGACAAGCTGTGACCGTCTC
CGGGAGCTGCATGTGTCAGAGGTTTTCACCGTCATCACCGAAACGCGCGAGGCAGCAGATCAATTCGCGC
GCGAAGGCGAAGCGGCATGCATAATGTGCCTGTCAAATGGACGAAGCAGGGATTCTGCAAACCCTATGCT
ACTCCGTCAAGCCGTCAATTGTCTGATTCGTTACCAATTATGACAACTTGACGGCTACATCATTCACTTT
TTCTTCACAACCGGCACGGAACTCGCTCGGGCTGGCCCCGGTGCATTTTTTAAATACCCGCGAGAAATAG
AGTTGATCGTCAAAACCAACATTGCGACCGACGGTGGCGATAGGCATCCGGGTGGTGCTCAAAAGCAGCT
TCGCCTGGCTGATACGTTGGTCCTCGCGCCAGCTTAAGACGCTAATCCCTAACTGCTGGCGGAAAAGATG
TGACAGACGCGACGGCGACAAGCAAACATGCTGTGCGACGCTGGCGATATCAAAATTGCTGTCTGCCAGG
TGATCGCTGATGTACTGACAAGCCTCGCGTACCCGATTATCCATCGGTGGATGGAGCGACTCGTTAATCG
CTTCCATGCGCCGCAGTAACAATTGCTCAAGCAGATTTATCGCCAGCAGCTCCGAATAGCGCCCTTCCCC
TTGCCCGGCGTTAATGATTTGCCCAAACAGGTCGCTGAAATGCGGCTGGTGCGCTTCATCCGGGCGAAAG
AACCCCGTATTGGCAAATATTGACGGCCAGTTAAGCCATTCATGCCAGTAGGCGCGCGGACGAAAGTAAA
CCCACTGGTGATACCATTCGCGAGCCTCCGGATGACGACCGTAGTGATGAATCTCTCCTGGCGGGAACAG
CAAAATATCACCCGGTCGGCAAACAAATTCTCGTCCCTGATTTTTCACCACCCCCTGACCGCGAATGGTG
AGATTGAGAATATAACCTTTCATTCCCAGCGGTCGGTCGATAAAAAAATCGAGATAACCGTTGGCCTCAA
TCGGCGTTAAACCCGCCACCAGATGGGCATTAAACGAGTATCCCGGCAGCAGGGGATCATTTTGCGCTTC
AGCCATACTTTTCATACTCCCGCCATTCAGAGAAGAAACCAATTGTCCATATTGCATCAGACATTGCCGT
CACTGCGTCTTTTACTGGCTCTTCTCGCTAACCAAACCGGTAACCCCGCTTATTAAAAGCATTCTGTAAC
AAAGCGGGACCAAAGCCATGACAAAAACGCGTAACAAAAGTGTCTATAATCACGGCAGAAAAGTCCACAT
TGATTATTTGCACGGCGTCACACTTTGCTATGCCATAGCATTTTTATCCATAAGATTAGCGGATCCTACC
TGACGCTTTTTATCGCAACTCTCTACTGTTTCTCCATACCCGTTTTTTGGGCTAACAGGAGGAATTAACC
ATGGCTCTTACGGTGACTGCTGCGTTTAACGAGTTTCAGCGCAATATTGTAAATCTAGATAGCTCTCAGA
CTGATCGAGCCAGAGCCAGTAGAGATTGGTTATTGGGCAGAATGAACACTTTTCCAAATAATGATGTTTA
TTTCCCCATAATATACCCTGATATACATACAGGTTTTGGTTCTTTTGCTAGACGCACAAAAATCCGCCCT
TTAGATGATATAGATCTTATGTTTGGTCTCGATGGTGATGATTGTGTATACAGCGAGAGTGATGGAAAAA
TAATAATCACTGCGCGTGAAGGAACCGTTCGCTTAAAATACTATAAGCATGATGGCACAAATTTTATTAA
CTCTAGAAAAATAATAAACAGTTTTATCTCAAGCCTAAATCAAATTCCGCAGTATGATAAGGCTGATGTA
AAAAGAAATCAGGAAGCAGCTACTCTGAAGCTAAAATCCTATGACTGGAATTTTGATATAGTTCCTGCAT
TCATTACTACTCCAGATTCATTTGGCAAGACATATTATTTAATACCAGATGGGAATGGTCATTGGAAGAA
GACAGATCCACGAATTGACAAGCAAAAAGTTACTGATCTTAATGTTAAGCTCTCAGGAAACATGTTAAAT
GTCATTCGTGTAATAAAATATTGGCAAAAACGTCCGACCATGCCTTCAATGAGTAGTTACTTGTTAGAGA
CAATGCTACTTAACTACTTCAACGGTCGATCAGAATGTTATCAATGGGTCGATTTAGAGATTGTCAATGT
TTTAGGTTACTTAGCCTCTGCTATATTTAGTCCAGTGTACGATCACAAAGGCATACAAGGAAACATAAAC
AACCTTAGTGATGATGATAAATTAAAGATATCTATTCGCTGTTATCTTGACCAAGGAAAAGCAACGGAAG
CCCGTAATTACGAAAGCCAAAATAACCACAGAGCGTCCATTAACAAATGGCAGGATGTTTTTGGTGTCAA
CTTCCCATCATACGGATGAAAAATGAGTCAAATATTTTTGCGCCAAAATGATAGTAAAAACATTGAGTTA
CTAATGGCAATGAGGCGGACTTACTCACAGGTTAAATTTGTTAACTGGGTAGTGTTTTTTCTTAGTGTCG
TAATGTCTGTCGCTATTGTAATATTTACTACAGTGATAAAGAAAATGGGGCTATTCCCTCATTTGACTAT
AGCTCCTTATCTCGGTTATTACGGTATAATCGTGTTGGTCATCACAATTATTTTTTCCACAATGATTTCC
TCAATGAAAAAATGTGCAGCCACTATTCAGGAAATGTTTGACTGTGATGTCTTACACATTCCATGGAGTG
AATTAAAAGTAGGGAAGCCGGTTGGCAGAGAAAATGTCTTTAAGGCTTCAAGGTATTACAAAAAAAGAAA
CAAAAATGATGAATTTATCAACTGGTATCTAAATAAAGATTACGATGCTAATGAAAACGTATTGGCATTA
TTATGCCATGCGAAAAATTTTGGCTGGGATAAGGCACAGCGCGATGTAATGAGCAAAATATATTTTACCA
CTATGTTACTTTCCTTTTTGGTACTCCTTGCATATGGTTTATGGTCTAAATCCTCGTTGGAAGATTTTTT
GTTTTATATTGTTTTCATGCTCCCGTTTTTTAGACATGTGATAATGTTATACGTTGAAAACAACAAATCT
ATTAATCGAATTATGCGTGTTAAAGATTTTATTGAGAAAAAAATACAGAATATAAAGATAAGTGGCATTA
TAAACGATGACATCTTATCTCATGATTTAAGATCGATTCAGGATGAGGTTTATGCCCATCGATCGACCTC
GAATCCTGTGCCCAATTGTCTCCACAGATTCATGCGGAAGAATAATGAGGCTATTTATGATGATTATTTT
GAAGAGAACTTGAAAATTTTACCCCGATAGTAAGAATTCCCAGGCATCAAATAAAACGAAAGGCTCAGTC
GAAAGACTGGGCCTTTCGTTTTATCTGTTGTTTGTCGGTGAACGCTCTCCAGCTGGTACCATATGGCGGG
CAGGACGCCCGCCATAAACTGCCAGGCATCAAATTAAGCAGAAGGCCATCCTGACGGATGGCCTTTTTGC
GTTTCTACAAACTCTTTTGTTTATTTTTCTAAATACATTCAAATATGTATCCGCTCATGAGACAATAACC
CTGATAAATGCTTCAATAATATTGAAAAAGGAAGAGTATGAGTATTCAACATTTCCGTGTCGCCCTTATT
CCCTTTTTTGCGGCATTTTGCCTTCCTGTTTTTGCTCACCCAGAAACGCTGGTGAAAGTAAAAGATGCTG
AAGATCAGTTGGGTGCACGAGTGGGTTACATCGAACTGGATCTCAACAGCGGTAAGATCCTTGAGAGTTT
TCGCCCCGAAGAACGTTTTCCAATGATGAGCACTTTTAAAGTTCTGCTATGTGGCGCGGTATTATCCCGT
GTTGACGCCGGGCAAGAGCAACTCGGTCGCCGCATACACTATTCTCAGAATGACTTGGTTGAGTACTCAC
CAGTCACAGAAAAGCATCTTACGGATGGCATGACAGTAAGAGAATTATGCAGTGCTGCCATAACCATGAG
TGATAACACTGCGGCCAACTTACTTCTGACAACGATCGGAGGACCGAAGGAGCTAACCGCTTTTTTGCAC
AACATGGGGGATCATGTAACTCGCCTTGATCGTTGGGAACCGGAGCTGAATGAAGCCATACCAAACGACG
AGCGTGACACCACGATGCCTGTAGCAATGGCAACAACGTTGCGCAAACTATTAACTGGCGAACTACTTAC
TCTAGCTTCCCGGCAACAATTAATAGACTGGATGGAGGCGGATAAAGTTGCAGGACCACTTCTGCGCTCG
GCCCTTCCGGCTGGCTGGTTTATTGCTGATAAATCTGGAGCCGGTGAGCGTGGGTCTCGCGGTATCATTG
CAGCACTGGGGCCAGATGGTAAGCCCTCCCGTATCGTAGTTATCTACACGACGGGGAGTCAGGCAACTAT
GGATGAACGAAATAGACAGATCGCTGAGATAGGTGCCTCACTGATTAAGCATTGGTAACTGTCAGACCAA
GTTTACTCATATATACTTTAGATTGATTTAAAACTTCATTTTTAATTTAAAAGGATCTAGGTGAAGATCC
TTTTTGATAATCTCATGACCAAAATCCCTTAACGTGAGTTTTCGTTCCACTGAGCGTCAGACCCCGTAGA
AAAGATCAAAGGATCTTCTTGAGATCCTTTTTTTCTGCGCGTAATCTGCTGCTTGCAAACAAAAAAACCA
CCGCTACCAGCGGTGGTTTGTTTGCCGGATCAAGAGCTACCAACTCTTTTTCCGAAGGTAACTGGCTTCA
GCAGAGCGCAGATACCAAATACTGTCCTTCTAGTGTAGCCGTAGTTAGGCCACCACTTCAAGAACTCTGT
AGCACCGCCTACATACCTCGCTCTGCTAATCCTGTTACCAGTGGCTGCTGCCAGTGGCGATAAGTCGTGT
CTTACCGGGTTGGACTCAAGACGATAGTTACCGGATAAGGCGCAGCGGTCGGGCTGAACGGGGGGTTCGT
GCACACAGCCCAGCTTGGAGCGAACGACCTACACCGAACTGAGATACCTACAGCGTGAGCTATGAGAAAG
CGCCACGCTTCCCGAAGGGAGAAAGGCGGACAGGTATCCGGTAAGCGGCAGGGTCGGAACAGGAGAGCGC
ACGAGGGAGCTTCCAGGGGGAAACGCCTGGTATCTTTATAGTCCTGTCGGGTTTCGCCACCTCTGACTTG
AGCGTCGATTTTTGTGATGCTCGTCAGGGGGGCGGAGCCTATGGAAAAACGCCAGCAACGCGGCCTTTTT
ACGGTTCCTGGCCTTTTGCTGGCCTTTTGCTCACATGTTCTTTCCTGCGTTATCCCCTGATTCTGTGGAT
AACCGTATTACCGCCTTTGAGTGAGCTGATACCGCTCGCCGCAGCCGAACGACCGAGCGCAGCGAGTCAG
TGAGCGAGGAAGCGGAAGAGCGCCTGATGCGGTATTTTCTCCTTACGCATCTGTGCGGTATTTCACACCG
CATATGGTGCACTCTCAGTACAATCTGCTCTGATGCCGC
Features (pLannotate 1.2.2; 9 found; start..end, strand, type, name):
    156..196     -  CDS            rop (fragment): Rop protein, which maintains plasmids at low copy number; rop
    318..1196    -  CDS            araC: L-arabinose regulatory protein; araC
   1223..1507    +  promoter       araBAD promoter: araBAD; promoter of the L-arabinose operon of E. coli; the araC regulatory gene is transcribed in the opposite direction (Guzman et al., 1995)
   3478..3549    +  terminator     rrnB T1 terminator: transcription terminator T1 from the E. coli rrnB gene
   3610..3637    +  terminator     rrnB T2 terminator: transcription terminator T2 from the E. coli rrnB gene
   3656..3747    +  promoter       AmpR promoter: bla
   3748..4608    +  CDS            AmpR: β-lactamase; bla; confers resistance to ampicillin, carbenicillin, and related antibiotics
   4779..5367    +  rep_origin     ori: high-copy-number ColE1/pMB1/pBR322/pUC origin of replication
   5553..54      -  misc_feature   bom (across the origin): basis of mobility region from pBR322
