[The description below was written by a language model from this plasmid's Addgene catalogue record and pLannotate feature annotations shown in this document.]
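Description:
pBAD02_CBASS_Escherichia_coli_703128 is a 5.6 kb bacterial expression plasmid built on the pBAD02 backbone for arabinose-inducible expression of a type I CBASS (cyclic-oligonucleotide-based antiphage signalling system) operon from Escherichia coli strain 703128. It replicates from a ColE1/pMB1-type origin, is listed as high copy, and is selected with ampicillin through a β-lactamase gene driven by its own bla promoter. A pBR322-derived bom (basis of mobility) region and a short remnant of the rop gene also remain in the backbone; only a fragment of rop is annotated, which fits the high-copy designation.

The insert, named EcCdnD_4TM, was made by gene synthesis from a genome sequence in a public microbial genome database. The name indicates a CD-NTase of the CdnD clade, the enzyme that synthesises a nucleotide second messenger upon phage infection, paired with an effector carrying four transmembrane helices. This is the minimal two-gene arrangement typical of type I CBASS. The feature table does not annotate these coding sequences, but an unannotated stretch of about 2 kb lies between the araBAD promoter and the rrnB T1 and T2 terminators, which is where the operon presumably sits. The divergently transcribed araC gene encodes the regulator that represses the araBAD promoter without L-arabinose and activates it when the sugar is present, giving tunable control over a potentially toxic defence system.

According to the record, the plasmid serves to express this CBASS system, and the associated study was a large-scale screen of type I CBASS operons for antiphage activity, examining phage determinants of immune activation and evasion.
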