Addgene plasmid #224394: pBAD02_CBASS_Escherichia_coli_703128
Purpose: For expression of the type I CBASS system encoded by Escherichia coli 703128
Depositing lab: Philip Kranzusch. Depositing organization: Dana-Farber Cancer Institute. Publication: A large-scale type I CBASS antiphage screen identifies the phage prohead protease as a key determinant of immune activation and evasion. Richmond-Buccola D, Hobbs SJ, Garcia JM, Toyoda H, Gao J, Shao S, Lee ASY, Kranzusch PJ. Cell Host Microbe. 2024 Jul 10;32(7):1074-1088.e5. doi: 10.1016/j.chom.2024.05.021. Epub 2024 Jun 24. PubMed 38917809.
Backbone
  Vector backbone: pBAD02
  Vector type: Bacterial Expression
Growth in bacteria
  Bacterial resistance: Ampicillin, 100 μg/mL
  Growth temperature: 37°C
  Growth strain: DH5alpha
  Copy number: High Copy
Gene/Insert
  Gene/Insert name: EcCdnD_4TM
  Species: Escherichia coli 703128
  Cloning method: Gene Synthesis
Terms and licenses: Academic/Nonprofit Terms; Industry Terms: Not Available to Industry
Depositor comments: Genome sourced from Integrated Microbial Genomes & Microbiomes (IMG/M), Genome 2695420632
How to cite: pBAD02_CBASS_Escherichia_coli_703128 was a gift from Philip Kranzusch (Addgene plasmid # 224394 ; http://n2t.net/addgene:224394 ; RRID:Addgene_224394)
